>Addgene plasmid #8404 | p236 pPr-CREM | addgene partial sequence | sequence record 17912 | SV40pA-R 5'-GAAATTTGTGATGCTATTGC-3'
TGAAGGAAAGTCCTTGGGGTCTTCTACCTTTCTCTTCTTTTTTGGAGGAATATAATGTTGAGAGTCAGCA
CTAACCTCATCATCACTACATGGAATTTCTTCTGAGCAGAACAGGTTTTCCTCATTAAAGGCATTCCACC
ACTGCTCCCATTCATCAGTTCCATATGTTGGAATCTAAAATACACAAACAATTATAATCAGTAGTTTAAC
ACATTATACACTTAATAATTTTATATTTACCTTAGAGCTTT
