>Addgene plasmid #8404 | p236 pPr-CREM | addgene partial sequence | sequence record 17913 | CRE-R 5'-gcaaacggacagaagcattt-3'
CATGTCCATCAGGTTCTTGCGAACCTCATCACTCGTTGCATCGACCGGTAATGCAGGCAAATTTTGGAAT
TCTGGTACCGTCAGTAAATTCGCCATGGCCTAGGCGGCCGCTCGAGCTAGCACGCGTAAGAGCTCGGTAC
CCGGGGATCCTCTAGAGTCGACCTGTAGGTATCTGGACCTCACTGACAAGGTGCAGAGTAGCTTCCTGCT
TTTTATAGCTGCTTTTCAGGATGATTGGCATGGGCAGTGTCTTGCATCCCAGTTGGCAGTTGTACACAGA
CATTGACATTGTGTCATCTAGTATACAAATAGGTTCTTGGAGTACTTTACTAGGCATGGACAATGCCCAA
TGCCTGTCCCATTCTTCAGGCATATTTTTATTTGTGGGCTTTATGTCCCTATTAAGAAAAAGACTAAGAA
CAAGATGCTATCATATTTTCTTAACTGGAATGGTAGATGTTTAAACATGATGACTATTATCCATTCCTCC
AATCAGATAGATGTTGGTGTAAGAATATAAAGTCTGGTCATTTTTGATCAAGTTTTGAACGCCATTGAAC
CTGAACTGTGGATTCATCAGCAATACTGGAGAGGCTAAATGCACTTGTGGAAGCTTCATAGGGTTATGTT
AGCTCAGTTACAGTACCATAAGATACATTGATGAGTTTGGACAAACCACAACTAGAATGCAGTGAAAAAA
ATGCTTTATTTGTGAAATTTGTGATGCTATTGCTTTATTTGTAA
