[The description below was written by a language model from this plasmid's Addgene catalogue record.]
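Description:
p236 pPr-CREM is a mammalian expression plasmid for tissue-restricted, hormone-responsive production of Cre recombinase. It is built on the pbeta-gal-Basic reporter backbone, from which the β-galactosidase coding sequence has been removed. It is maintained in E. coli as a high-copy plasmid under ampicillin selection. The record gives no feature table, so the origin of replication, polyadenylation signal and other backbone elements are not itemised here, and no mammalian selection marker is recorded.

The insert, cloned between XhoI and EcoRI sites that both remain intact, joins a 428 bp fragment of the probasin promoter to CREM, a modified Cre taken from a related CMV-driven construct. The probasin promoter is androgen-inducible and tissue-specific; it is generally known for prostate epithelial activity, although the record does not name the tissue. CREM carries a chimeric/β-globin intron placed within the Cre coding sequence. An interrupting intron of this kind must be spliced out before a functional open reading frame exists. This limits recombinase production to eukaryotic cells and prevents leaky Cre activity in bacteria, which matters when Cre and lox sites are to be combined in one vector.

The plasmid provides androgen-regulated, cell-type-selective Cre to drive recombination at lox sites. It belongs to a system designed for inducible, tissue-specific amplification of gene expression. The full size of the assembled plasmid and the species of origin of the probasin fragment are not stated.
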