Addgene plasmid #8404: p236 pPr-CREM
Purpose: Expression of Cre from tissue-specific, androgen-inducible probasin promoter, with chimeric/β-globin intron within the Cre coding sequence.
Depositing lab: Jeffrey Green. Depositing organization: National Cancer Institute (NCI). Publication: A single vector containing modified cre recombinase and LOX recombination sequences for inducible tissue-specific amplification of gene expression. Kaczmarczyk SJ, Green JE. Nucleic Acids Res 2001 Jun 15;29(12):E56-6. 10.1093/nar/29.12.e56 PubMed 11410679.
Backbone
  Vector backbone: pbeta-gal-Basic
  Backbone manufacturer: Clontech
  Backbone size w/o insert (bp): 7500
  Vector type: Mammalian Expression, Cre/Lox
Growth in bacteria
  Bacterial resistance: Ampicillin, 100 μg/mL
  Growth temperature: 37°C
  Growth strain: DH5alpha
  Copy number: High Copy
Gene/Insert
  Gene/Insert name: probasin driven CREM (alt name: modified Cre)
  Mutation: modified Cre
  Promoter: Probasin promoter
  Cloning method: Restriction Enzyme; 5′ cloning site XhoI (not destroyed); 3′ cloning site EcoRI (not destroyed)
  Sequencing primers: 5′ na
Terms and licenses: Academic/Nonprofit Terms; Industry Terms: Not Available to Industry
Depositor comments: 428 bp probasin promoter fragment from prPb-tva950 (Pam Schwartzenberg, NCI), CREM from p210 pCMV-CREM, coding sequence for beta-gal removed.
How to cite: p236 pPr-CREM was a gift from Jeffrey Green (Addgene plasmid # 8404 ; http://n2t.net/addgene:8404 ; RRID:Addgene_8404)
